Addgene plasmid #142586: TFORF0284
Purpose: Lentiviral vector for overexpressing transcription factor ORFs with unique 24-bp barcodes. Barcodes facilitate identification of transcription factors in pooled screens.
Depositing lab: Feng Zhang. Depositing organization: Broad Institute. Publication: A transcription factor atlas of directed differentiation. Joung J, Ma S, Tay T, Geiger-Schuller KR, Kirchgatterer PC, Verdine VK, Guo B, Arias-Garcia MA, Allen WE, Singh A, Kuksenko O, Abudayyeh OO, Gootenberg JS, Fu Z, Macrae RK, Buenrostro JD, Regev A, Zhang F. Cell. 2023 Jan 5;186(1):209-229.e26. doi: 10.1016/j.cell.2022.11.026. PubMed 36608654.
Backbone
  Vector backbone: pLX_TRC317
  Backbone manufacturer: Broad Institute Genetic Perturbation Platform
  Backbone size w/o insert (bp): 8264
  Vector type: Mammalian Expression, Lentiviral
  Selectable markers: Puromycin
Growth in bacteria
  Bacterial resistance: Ampicillin, 100 μg/mL
  Growth temperature: 37°C
  Growth strain: NEB Stable
  Copy number: High Copy
Gene/Insert
  Gene/Insert name: MEF2C
  Species: H. sapiens (human)
  Insert size (bp): 1397
  Entrez Gene: MEF2C (a.k.a. C5DELq14.3, DEL5q14.3, NEDHSIL)
  Promoter: EF1a
  Cloning method: Unknown
  Sequencing primers: 5′ GGGTGGAGACTGAAGTTAGGCCAG; 3′ CACATAGCGTAAAAGGAGCAACATAG
Terms and licenses: Academic/Nonprofit Terms; Industry Terms: Not Available to Industry
Depositor comments: XM_017009483,ENST00000627659 . The transcription factor ORF portion of this plasmid was synthesized by Genewiz. Please test multiple small colonies in case of plasmid recombination. To make this collection available in a timely manner, a portion of this collection was not fully sequenced by Addgene. If an Addgene verified full plasmid sequence is not available, please contact us prior to placing an order to request the full sequence.
How to cite: TFORF0284 was a gift from Feng Zhang (Addgene plasmid # 142586 ; http://n2t.net/addgene:142586 ; RRID:Addgene_142586)
