[The description below was written by a language model from this plasmid's Addgene catalogue record and pLannotate feature annotations shown in this document.]
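Description:
TFORF0284 is a lentiviral mammalian expression plasmid built on the pLX_TRC317 backbone and carrying the human transcription factor MEF2C as a synthesized open reading frame of about 1.4 kb. It belongs to a barcoded transcription factor ORF collection in which each ORF is paired with a unique 24-bp barcode, so that individual factors can be identified by sequencing in pooled overexpression screens. The full sequenced plasmid is 9,661 nt. In bacteria it is maintained through a high-copy ColE1/pUC-type origin with ampicillin resistance (bla), and an f1 origin is also present. The depositor warns of possible plasmid recombination, a known risk with repeated LTR sequences.

The viral portion has a third-generation, self-inactivating layout. An RSV promoter drives a truncated HIV-1 5' LTR, followed by the Ψ packaging signal with a partial gag sequence, the Rev response element and a cPPT/CTS, and the cassette ends in a ΔU3 3' LTR with a downstream SV40 polyadenylation signal. Within the transfer region, an SV40 early promoter/origin segment precedes the puromycin N-acetyltransferase gene, allowing selection of transduced cells. Downstream, the strong constitutive EF-1α promoter drives MEF2C, a MEF2-element-binding activator involved in myogenesis, cardiac and vascular development and neuronal function. A WPRE after the ORF enhances transcript stability and expression. The barcode is not annotated in the feature table; a short U6 promoter fragment is annotated between the ORF and the WPRE, but the record does not state its purpose. The construct is intended for packaging into lentivirus and stable MEF2C overexpression, for example in directed differentiation screens.
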