Features (pLannotate 1.2.2; 31 found; start..end, strand, type, name):
      5..231     +  promoter       RSV promoter: Rous sarcoma virus enhancer/promoter
    232..412     +  LTR            5' LTR (truncated): truncated 5' long terminal repeat (LTR) from HIV-1
    459..584     +  misc_feature   HIV-1 Ψ: packaging signal of human immunodeficiency virus type 1
    568..931     +  CDS            HIV-1 gag (fragment): gag protein from human immunodeficiency virus 1; gag
   1077..1310    +  misc_feature   RRE: The Rev response element (RRE) of HIV-1 allows for Rev-dependent mRNA export from the nucleus to the cytoplasm.
   1687..1713    +  CDS            Rev (fragment): human immunodeficiency virus 1 (HIV-1) Rev protein; rev; enhances nuclear export of unspliced and incompletely spliced viral mRNAs
   1720..1743    +  promoter       SV40 promoter (fragment): SV40 early promoter
   1744..1815    +  promoter       SV40 promoter (fragment): SV40 enhancer and early promoter
   1839..1974    +  rep_origin     SV40 ori: SV40 origin of replication
   2020..2616    +  CDS            PuroR (fragment): puromycin N-acetyltransferase; pac from Streptomyces; confers resistance to puromycin
   2665..2782    +  misc_feature   cPPT/CTS: central polypurine tract and central termination sequence of HIV-1
   2847..2913    +  CDS            small t antigen (fragment): SV40 (simian virus 40) small t antigen
   2920..4098    +  promoter       EF-1α promoter: strong constitutive promoter for human elongation factor EF-1α
   4115..5407    +  CDS            MEF2C (fragment): MEF2C_HUMAN - Experimental evidence at protein level: Swiss-Prot protein existence level 1. Transcription activator which binds specifically to the MEF2 element present in the regulatory regions of many muscle-specific genes. Controls cardiac morphogenesis and myogenesis, and is also involved in vascular development. Enhances transcriptional activation mediated by SOX18. Plays an essential role in hippocampal-dependent learning and memory by suppressing the number of excitatory synapses and thus regulating basal and evoked synaptic transmission. Crucial for normal neuronal development, distrib
   5423..5476    +  promoter       U6 promoter (fragment): RNA polymerase III promoter for human U6 snRNA
   5518..6106    +  misc_feature   WPRE: woodchuck hepatitis virus posttranscriptional regulatory element
   6157..6176    +  misc_feature   cPPT/CTS (fragment): central polypurine tract and central termination sequence of HIV-1
   6178..6411    +  LTR            3' LTR (ΔU3): self-inactivating 3' long terminal repeat (LTR) from HIV-1
   6489..6610    +  polyA_signal   SV40 poly(A) signal: SV40 polyadenylation signal
   6650..6785    +  rep_origin     SV40 ori: SV40 origin of replication
   6806..6824    -  promoter       T7 promoter: promoter for bacteriophage T7 RNA polymerase
   6832..6987    +  CDS            lacZα (fragment): LacZα fragment of β-galactosidase; lacZ fragment
   6992..7420    +  rep_origin     f1 ori (sequence partly withheld): f1 bacteriophage origin of replication; arrow indicates direction of (+) strand synthesis
   7473..7577    +  promoter       AmpR promoter: bla
   7578..8438    +  CDS            AmpR: β-lactamase; bla; confers resistance to ampicillin, carbenicillin, and related antibiotics
   8609..9197    +  rep_origin     ori: high-copy-number ColE1/pMB1/pBR322/pUC origin of replication
   9380..9472    +  CDS            lacI (fragment): lac repressor; lacI; The lac repressor binds to the lac operator to inhibit transcription in E. coli. This inhibition can be relieved by adding lactose or isopropyl-β-D-thiogalactopyranoside (IPTG).
   9485..9506    +  protein_bind   CAP binding site: CAP binding activates transcription in the presence of cAMP. E. coli catabolite activator protein
   9521..9551    +  promoter       lac promoter: promoter for the E. coli lac operon
   9559..9575    +  protein_bind   lac operator: The lac repressor binds to the lac operator to inhibit transcription in E. coli. This inhibition can be relieved by adding lactose or isopropyl-β-D-thiogalactopyranoside (IPTG). lac repressor encoded by lacI
   9620..9638    +  promoter       T3 promoter: promoter for bacteriophage T3 RNA polymerase
>Addgene plasmid #142586 | TFORF0284 | addgene full sequence | sequence record 395977 | Addgene NGS Result
TTAATGTAGTCTTATGCAATACTCTTGTAGTCTTGCAACATGGTAACGATGAGTTAGCAACATGCCTTAC
AAGGAGAGAAAAAGCACCGTGCATGCCGATTGGTGGAAGTAAGGTGGTACGATCGTGCCTTATTAGGAAG
GCAACAGACGGGTCTGACATGGATTGGACGAACCACTGAATTGCCGCATTGCAGAGATATTGTATTTAAG
TGCCTAGCTCGATACATAAACGGGTCTCTCTGGTTAGACCAGATCTGAGCCTGGGAGCTCTCTGGCTAAC
TAGGGAACCCACTGCTTAAGCCTCAATAAAGCTTGCCTTGAGTGCTTCAAGTAGTGTGTGCCCGTCTGTT
GTGTGACTCTGGTAACTAGAGATCCCTCAGACCCTTTTAGTCAGTGTGGAAAATCTCTAGCAGTGGCGCC
CGAACAGGGACTTGAAAGCGAAAGGGAAACCAGAGGAGCTCTCTCGACGCAGGACTCGGCTTGCTGAAGC
GCGCACGGCAAGAGGCGAGGGGCGGCGACTGGTGAGTACGCCAAAAATTTTGACTAGCGGAGGCTAGAAG
GAGAGAGATGGGTGCGAGAGCGTCAGTATTAAGCGGGGGAGAATTAGATCGCGATGGGAAAAAATTCGGT
TAAGGCCAGGGGGAAAGAAAAAATATAAATTAAAACATATAGTATGGGCAAGCAGGGAGCTAGAACGATT
CGCAGTTAATCCTGGCCTGTTAGAAACATCAGAAGGCTGTAGACAAATACTGGGACAGCTACAACCATCC
CTTCAGACAGGATCAGAAGAACTTAGATCATTATATAATACAGTAGCAACCCTCTATTGTGTGCATCAAA
GGATAGAGATAAAAGACACCAAGGAAGCTTTAGACAAGATAGAGGAAGAGCAAAACAAAAGTAAGACCAC
CGCACAGCAAGCGGCCGCTGATCTTCAGACCTGGAGGAGGAGATATGAGGGACAATTGGAGAAGTGAATT
ATATAAATATAAAGTAGTAAAAATTGAACCATTAGGAGTAGCACCCACCAAGGCAAAGAGAAGAGTGGTG
CAGAGAGAAAAAAGAGCAGTGGGAATAGGAGCTTTGTTCCTTGGGTTCTTGGGAGCAGCAGGAAGCACTA
TGGGCGCAGCGTCAATGACGCTGACGGTACAGGCCAGACAATTATTGTCTGGTATAGTGCAGCAGCAGAA
CAATTTGCTGAGGGCTATTGAGGCGCAACAGCATCTGTTGCAACTCACAGTCTGGGGCATCAAGCAGCTC
CAGGCAAGAATCCTGGCTGTGGAAAGATACCTAAAGGATCAACAGCTCCTGGGGATTTGGGGTTGCTCTG
GAAAACTCATTTGCACCACTGCTGTGCCTTGGAATGCTAGTTGGAGTAATAAATCTCTGGAACAGATTTG
GAATCACACGACCTGGATGGAGTGGGACAGAGAAATTAACAATTACACAAGCTTAATACACTCCTTAATT
GAAGAATCGCAAAACCAGCAAGAAAAGAATGAACAAGAATTATTGGAATTAGATAAATGGGCAAGTTTGT
GGAATTGGTTTAACATAACAAATTGGCTGTGGTATATAAAATTATTCATAATGATAGTAGGAGGCTTGGT
AGGTTTAAGAATAGTTTTTGCTGTACTTTCTATAGTGAATAGAGTTAGGCAGGGATATTCACCATTATCG
TTTCAGACCCACCTCCCAACCCCGAGGGGACCCATGCATTGCATCTCAATTAGTCAGCAACCAGGTGTGG
AAAGTCCCCAGGCTCCCCAGCAGGCAGAAGTATGCAAAGCATGCGTCTCAATTAGTCAGCAACCATAGTC
CCGCCCCTAACTCCGCCCATCCCGCCCCTAACTCCGCCCAGTTCCGCCCATTCTCCGCCCCATGGCTGAC
TAATTTTTTTTATTTATGCAGAGGCCGAGGCCGCCTCGGCCTCTGAGCTATTCCAGAAGTAGTGAGGAGG
CTTTTTTGGAGGCCTAGGCTTTTGCAAAAAGCTTTCTAGAGGTACCACCGGAGCTTACCATGACCGAGTA
CAAGCCCACGGTGCGCCTCGCCACCCGCGACGACGTCCCCAGGGCCGTACGCACCCTCGCCGCCGCGTTC
GCCGACTACCCCGCCACGCGCCACACCGTCGATCCGGACCGCCACATCGAGCGGGTCACCGAGCTGCAAG
AACTCTTCCTCACGCGCGTCGGGCTCGACATCGGCAAGGTGTGGGTCGCGGACGACGGCGCCGCCGTGGC
GGTCTGGACCACGCCGGAGAGCGTCGAAGCGGGGGCGGTGTTCGCCGAGATCGGCCCGCGCATGGCCGAG
TTGAGCGGTTCCCGGCTGGCCGCGCAGCAACAGATGGAAGGCCTCCTGGCGCCGCACCGGCCCAAGGAGC
CCGCGTGGTTCCTGGCCACCGTCGGCGTCTCGCCCGACCACCAGGGCAAGGGTCTGGGCAGCGCCGTCGT
GCTCCCCGGAGTGGAGGCGGCCGAGCGCGCCGGGGTGCCCGCCTTCCTGGAGACCTCCGCGCCCCGCAAC
CTCCCCTTCTACGAGCGGCTCGGCTTCACCGTCACCGCCGACGTCGAGGTGCCCGAAGGACCGCGCACCT
GGTGCATGACCCGCAAGCCCGGTGCCAGTTAACGAATTCTAGATCTTGAGACAAATGGCAGTATTCATCC
ACAATTTTAAAAGAAAAGGGGGGATTGGGGGGTACAGTGCAGGGGAAAGAATAGTAGACATAATAGCAAC
AGACATACAAACTAAAGAATTACAAAAACAAATTACAAAAATTCAAAATTTTCGGGTTTATTACAGGGAC
AGCAGAGATCCACTTTGGCGCCGGCTCGAGGCCTGCAGGTGCAAAGATGGATAAAGTTTTAAACAGAGAG
GAATCTTTGCAGCTAATGGACCTTCTAGGTCTTGAAAGGAGTGGGAATTGGCTCCGGTGCCCGTCAGTGG
GCAGAGCGCACATCGCCCACAGTCCCCGAGAAGTTGGGGGGAGGGGTCGGCAATTGAACCGGTGCCTAGA
GAAGGTGGCGCGGGGTAAACTGGGAAAGTGATGTCGTGTACTGGCTCCGCCTTTTTCCCGAGGGTGGGGG
AGAACCGTATATAAGTGCAGTAGTCGCCGTGAACGTTCTTTTTCGCAACGGGTTTGCCGCCAGAACACAG
GTAAGTGCCGTGTGTGGTTCCCGCGGGCCTGGCCTCTTTACGGGTTATGGCCCTTGCGTGCCTTGAATTA
CTTCCACCTGGCTGCAGTACGTGATTCTTGATCCCGAGCTTCGGGTTGGAAGTGGGTGGGAGAGTTCGAG
GCCTTGCGCTTAAGGAGCCCCTTCGCCTCGTGCTTGAGTTGAGGCCTGGCCTGGGCGCTGGGGCCGCCGC
GTGCGAATCTGGTGGCACCTTCGCGCCTGTCTCGCTGCTTTCGATAAGTCTCTAGCCATTTAAAATTTTT
GATGACCTGCTGCGACGCTTTTTTTCTGGCAAGATAGTCTTGTAAATGCGGGCCAAGATCTGCACACTGG
TATTTCGGTTTTTGGGGCCGCGGGCGGCGACGGGGCCCGTGCGTCCCAGCGCACATGTTCGGCGAGGCGG
GGCCTGCGAGCGCGGCCACCGAGAATCGGACGGGGGTAGTCTCAAGCTGGCCGGCCTGCTCTGGTGCCTG
GCCTCGCGCCGCCGTGTATCGCCCCGCCCTGGGCGGCAAGGCTGGCCCGGTCGGCACCAGTTGCGTGAGC
GGAAAGATGGCCGCTTCCCGGCCCTGCTGCAGGGAGCTCAAAATGGAGGACGCGGCGCTCGGGAGAGCGG
GCGGGTGAGTCACCCACACAAAGGAAAAGGGCCTTTCCGTCCTCAGCCGTCGCTTCATGTGACTCCACGG
AGTACCGGGCGCCGTCCAGGCACCTCGATTAGTTCTCGAGCTTTTGGAGTACGTCGTCTTTAGGTTGGGG
GGAGGGGTTTTATGCGATGGAGTTTCCCCACACTGAGTGGGTGGAGACTGAAGTTAGGCCAGCTTGGCAC
TTGATGTAATTCTCCTTGGAATTTGCCCTTTTTGAGTTTGGATCTTGGTTCATTCTCAAGCCTCAGACAG
TGGTTCAAAGTTTTTTTCTTCCATTTCAGGTGTCGTGAGGCTAGCACCGCCACCATGGGGAGAAAAAAGA
TTCAGATTACGAGGATTATGGATGAACGTAACAGACAGGTGACATTTACAAAGAGGAAATTTGGGTTGAT
GAAGAAGGCTTATGAGCTGAGCGTGCTGTGTGACTGTGAGATTGCGCTGATCATCTTCAACAGCACCAAC
AAGCTGTTCCAGTATGCCAGCACCGACATGGACAAAGTGCTTCTCAAGTACACGGAGTACAACGAGCCGC
ATGAGAGCCGGACAAACTCAGACATCGTGGAGGCATTGAACAAGAAAGAAAACAAAGGCTGTGAAAGCCC
CGATCCCGACTCCTCTTATGCACTCACCCCACGCACTGAAGAAAAATACAAAAAAATTAATGAAGAATTT
GATAATATGATCAAGAGTCATAAAATTCCTGCTGTTCCACCTCCCAACTTCGAGATGCCAGTCTCCATCC
CAGTGTCCAGCCACAACAGTTTGGTGTACAGCAACCCTGTCAGCTCACTGGGAAACCCCAACCTATTGCC
ACTGGCTCACCCTTCTCTGCAGAGGAATAGTATGTCTCCTGGTGTAACACATCGACCTCCAAGTGCAGGT
AACACAGGTGGTCTGATGGGTGGAGACCTCACGTCTGGTGCAGGCACCAGTGCAGGGAACGGGTATGGCA
ATCCCCGAAACTCACCAGGTCTGCTGGTCTCACCTGGTAACTTGAACAAGAATATGCAAGCAAAATCTCC
TCCCCCAATGAATTTAGGAATGAATAACCGTAAACCAGATCTCCGAGTTCTTATTCCACCAGGCAGCAAG
AATACGATGCCATCAGTGAATCAAAGGATAAATAACTCCCAGTCGGCTCAGTCATTGGCTACCCCAGTGG
TTTCCGTAGCAACTCCTACTTTACCAGGACAAGGAATGGGAGGATATCCATCAGCCATTTCAACAACATA
TGGTACCGAGTACTCTCTGAGTAGTGCAGACCTGTCATCTCTGTCTGGGTTTAACACCGCCAGCGCTCTT
CACCTTGGTTCAGTAACTGGCTGGCAACAGCAACACCTACATAACATGCCACCATCTGCCCTCAGTCAGT
TGGGAGACCGTACCACCACCCCTTCGAGATACCCACAACACACGCGCCACGAGGCGGGGAGATCTCCTGT
TGACAGCTTGAGCAGCTGTAGCAGTTCGTACGACGGGAGCGACCGAGAGGATCACCGGAACGAATTCCAC
TCCCCCATTGGACTCACCAGACCTTCGCCGGACGAAAGGGAAAGTCCCTCAGTCAAGCGCATGCGACTTT
CTGAAGGATGGGCAACATAGTAATGAACTAGTCCGTAACTTGAAAGTATTTCGATTTCTTGGCTTTATAT
ATCTTGTGGAAAGGACGAGTGACTTAAGGTTTAACTGTGTTTACGCGTTAAGTCGACAATCAACCTCTGG
ATTACAAAATTTGTGAAAGATTGACTGGTATTCTTAACTATGTTGCTCCTTTTACGCTATGTGGATACGC
TGCTTTAATGCCTTTGTATCATGCTATTGCTTCCCGTATGGCTTTCATTTTCTCCTCCTTGTATAAATCC
TGGTTGCTGTCTCTTTATGAGGAGTTGTGGCCCGTTGTCAGGCAACGTGGCGTGGTGTGCACTGTGTTTG
CTGACGCAACCCCCACTGGTTGGGGCATTGCCACCACCTGTCAGCTCCTTTCCGGGACTTTCGCTTTCCC
CCTCCCTATTGCCACGGCGGAACTCATCGCCGCCTGCCTTGCCCGCTGCTGGACAGGGGCTCGGCTGTTG
GGCACTGACAATTCCGTGGTGTTGTCGGGGAAATCATCGTCCTTTCCTTGGCTGCTCGCCTGTGTTGCCA
CCTGGATTCTGCGCGGGACGTCCTTCTGCTACGTCCCTTCGGCCCTCAATCCAGCGGACCTTCCTTCCCG
CGGCCTGCTGCCGGCTCTGCGGCCTCTTCCGCGTCTTCGCCTTCGCCCTCAGACGAGTCGGATCTCCCTT
TGGGCCGCCTCCCCGCGTCGACTTTAAGACCAATGACTTACAAGGCAGCTGTAGATCTTAGCCACTTTTT
AAAAGAAAAGGGGGGACTGGAAGGGCTAATTCACTCCCAACGAAGACAAGATCTGCTTTTTGCTTGTACT
GGGTCTCTCTGGTTAGACCAGATCTGAGCCTGGGAGCTCTCTGGCTAACTAGGGAACCCACTGCTTAAGC
CTCAATAAAGCTTGCCTTGAGTGCTTCAAGTAGTGTGTGCCCGTCTGTTGTGTGACTCTGGTAACTAGAG
ATCCCTCAGACCCTTTTAGTCAGTGTGGAAAATCTCTAGCAGTACGTATAGTAGTTCATGTCATCTTATT
ATTCAGTATTTATAACTTGCAAAGAAATGAATATCAGAGAGTGAGAGGAACTTGTTTATTGCAGCTTATA
ATGGTTACAAATAAAGCAATAGCATCACAAATTTCACAAATAAAGCATTTTTTTCACTGCATTCTAGTTG
TGGTTTGTCCAAACTCATCAATGTATCTTATCATGTCTGGCTCTAGCTATCCCGCCCCTAACTCCGCCCA
TCCCGCCCCTAACTCCGCCCAGTTCCGCCCATTCTCCGCCCCATGGCTGACTAATTTTTTTTATTTATGC
AGAGGCCGAGGCCGCCTCGGCCTCTGAGCTATTCCAGAAGTAGTGAGGAGGCTTTTTTGGAGGCCTAGGG
ACGTACCCAATTCGCCCTATAGTGAGTCGTATTACGCGCGCTCACTGGCCGTCGTTTTACAACGTCGTGA
CTGGGAAAACCCTGGCGTTACCCAACTTAATCGCCTTGCAGCACATCCCCCTTTCGCCAGCTGGCGTAAT
AGCGAAGAGGCCCGCACCGATCGCCCTTCCCAACAGTTGCGCAGCCTGAATGGCGAATGGG
[124 nt withheld, positions 6992-7115]
C
[91 nt withheld, positions 7117-7207]
A
[49 nt withheld, positions 7209-7257]
CCTTTGACGTTGGAGTCCACGTTCTTT
[37 nt withheld, positions 7285-7321]
ACCCTATCTCGGTCTATTCTTTTGATTTATAAGGGATTTTGCCGATTTCGGCCTATTGGTTAAAAAATGA
GCTGATTTAACAAAAATTTAACGCGAATTTTAACAAAATATTAACGCTTACAATTTAGGTGGCACTTTTC
GGGGAAATGTGCGCGGAACCCCTATTTGTTTATTTTTCTAAATACATTCAAATATGTATCCGCTCATGAG
ACAATAACCCTGATAAATGCTTCAATAATATTGAAAAAGGAAGAGTATGAGTATTCAACATTTCCGTGTC
GCCCTTATTCCCTTTTTTGCGGCATTTTGCCTTCCTGTTTTTGCTCACCCAGAAACGCTGGTGAAAGTAA
AAGATGCTGAAGATCAGTTGGGTGCACGAGTGGGTTACATCGAACTGGATCTCAACAGCGGTAAGATCCT
TGAGAGTTTTCGCCCCGAAGAACGTTTTCCAATGATGAGCACTTTTAAAGTTCTGCTATGTGGCGCGGTA
TTATCCCGTATTGACGCCGGGCAAGAGCAACTCGGTCGCCGCATACACTATTCTCAGAATGACTTGGTTG
AGTACTCACCAGTCACAGAAAAGCATCTTACGGATGGCATGACAGTAAGAGAATTATGCAGTGCTGCCAT
AACCATGAGTGATAACACTGCGGCCAACTTACTTCTGACAACGATCGGAGGACCGAAGGAGCTAACCGCT
TTTTTGCACAACATGGGGGATCATGTAACTCGCCTTGATCGTTGGGAACCGGAGCTGAATGAAGCCATAC
CAAACGACGAGCGTGACACCACGATGCCTGTAGCAATGGCAACAACGTTGCGCAAACTATTAACTGGCGA
ACTACTTACTCTAGCTTCCCGGCAACAATTAATAGACTGGATGGAGGCGGATAAAGTTGCAGGACCACTT
CTGCGCTCGGCCCTTCCGGCTGGCTGGTTTATTGCTGATAAATCTGGAGCCGGTGAGCGTGGGTCTCGCG
GTATCATTGCAGCACTGGGGCCAGATGGTAAGCCCTCCCGTATCGTAGTTATCTACACGACGGGGAGTCA
GGCAACTATGGATGAACGAAATAGACAGATCGCTGAGATAGGTGCCTCACTGATTAAGCATTGGTAACTG
TCAGACCAAGTTTACTCATATATACTTTAGATTGATTTAAAACTTCATTTTTAATTTAAAAGGATCTAGG
TGAAGATCCTTTTTGATAATCTCATGACCAAAATCCCTTAACGTGAGTTTTCGTTCCACTGAGCGTCAGA
CCCCGTAGAAAAGATCAAAGGATCTTCTTGAGATCCTTTTTTTCTGCGCGTAATCTGCTGCTTGCAAACA
AAAAAACCACCGCTACCAGCGGTGGTTTGTTTGCCGGATCAAGAGCTACCAACTCTTTTTCCGAAGGTAA
CTGGCTTCAGCAGAGCGCAGATACCAAATACTGTTCTTCTAGTGTAGCCGTAGTTAGGCCACCACTTCAA
GAACTCTGTAGCACCGCCTACATACCTCGCTCTGCTAATCCTGTTACCAGTGGCTGCTGCCAGTGGCGAT
AAGTCGTGTCTTACCGGGTTGGACTCAAGACGATAGTTACCGGATAAGGCGCAGCGGTCGGGCTGAACGG
GGGGTTCGTGCACACAGCCCAGCTTGGAGCGAACGACCTACACCGAACTGAGATACCTACAGCGTGAGCT
ATGAGAAAGCGCCACGCTTCCCGAAGGGAGAAAGGCGGACAGGTATCCGGTAAGCGGCAGGGTCGGAACA
GGAGAGCGCACGAGGGAGCTTCCAGGGGGAAACGCCTGGTATCTTTATAGTCCTGTCGGGTTTCGCCACC
TCTGACTTGAGCGTCGATTTTTGTGATGCTCGTCAGGGGGGCGGAGCCTATGGAAAAACGCCAGCAACGC
GGCCTTTTTACGGTTCCTGGCCTTTTGCTGGCCTTTTGCTCACATGTTCTTTCCTGCGTTATCCCCTGAT
TCTGTGGATAACCGTATTACCGCCTTTGAGTGAGCTGATACCGCTCGCCGCAGCCGAACGACCGAGCGCA
GCGAGTCAGTGAGCGAGGAAGCGGAAGAGCGCCCAATACGCAAACCGCCTCTCCCCGCGCGTTGGCCGAT
TCATTAATGCAGCTGGCACGACAGGTTTCCCGACTGGAAAGCGGGCAGTGAGCGCAACGCAATTAATGTG
AGTTAGCTCACTCATTAGGCACCCCAGGCTTTACACTTTATGCTTCCGGCTCGTATGTTGTGTGGAATTG
TGAGCGGATAACAATTTCACACAGGAAACAGCTATGACCATGATTACGCCAAGCGCGCAATTAACCCTCA
CTAAAGGGAACAAAAGCTGGAGCTGCAAGC
