>Addgene plasmid #142586 | TFORF0284 | depositor partial sequence | sequence record 279896 | Insert
ACCGCCACCATGGGGAGAAAAAAGATTCAGATTACGAGGATTATGGATGAACGTAACAGACAGGTGACAT
TTACAAAGAGGAAATTTGGGTTGATGAAGAAGGCTTATGAGCTGAGCGTGCTGTGTGACTGTGAGATTGC
GCTGATCATCTTCAACAGCACCAACAAGCTGTTCCAGTATGCCAGCACCGACATGGACAAAGTGCTTCTC
AAGTACACGGAGTACAACGAGCCGCATGAGAGCCGGACAAACTCAGACATCGTGGAGGCATTGAACAAGA
AAGAAAACAAAGGCTGTGAAAGCCCCGATCCCGACTCCTCTTATGCACTCACCCCACGCACTGAAGAAAA
ATACAAAAAAATTAATGAAGAATTTGATAATATGATCAAGAGTCATAAAATTCCTGCTGTTCCACCTCCC
AACTTCGAGATGCCAGTCTCCATCCCAGTGTCCAGCCACAACAGTTTGGTGTACAGCAACCCTGTCAGCT
CACTGGGAAACCCCAACCTATTGCCACTGGCTCACCCTTCTCTGCAGAGGAATAGTATGTCTCCTGGTGT
AACACATCGACCTCCAAGTGCAGGTAACACAGGTGGTCTGATGGGTGGAGACCTCACGTCTGGTGCAGGC
ACCAGTGCAGGGAACGGGTATGGCAATCCCCGAAACTCACCAGGTCTGCTGGTCTCACCTGGTAACTTGA
ACAAGAATATGCAAGCAAAATCTCCTCCCCCAATGAATTTAGGAATGAATAACCGTAAACCAGATCTCCG
AGTTCTTATTCCACCAGGCAGCAAGAATACGATGCCATCAGTGAATCAAAGGATAAATAACTCCCAGTCG
GCTCAGTCATTGGCTACCCCAGTGGTTTCCGTAGCAACTCCTACTTTACCAGGACAAGGAATGGGAGGAT
ATCCATCAGCCATTTCAACAACATATGGTACCGAGTACTCTCTGAGTAGTGCAGACCTGTCATCTCTGTC
TGGGTTTAACACCGCCAGCGCTCTTCACCTTGGTTCAGTAACTGGCTGGCAACAGCAACACCTACATAAC
ATGCCACCATCTGCCCTCAGTCAGTTGGGAGACCGTACCACCACCCCTTCGAGATACCCACAACACACGC
GCCACGAGGCGGGGAGATCTCCTGTTGACAGCTTGAGCAGCTGTAGCAGTTCGTACGACGGGAGCGACCG
AGAGGATCACCGGAACGAATTCCACTCCCCCATTGGACTCACCAGACCTTCGCCGGACGAAAGGGAAAGT
CCCTCAGTCAAGCGCATGCGACTTTCTGAAGGATGGGCAACATAGTAATGAACTAGTCCGTAACTTGAAA
GTATTTCGATTTCTTGGCTTTATATATCTTGTGGAAAGGACGAGTGACTTAAGGTTTAACTGTGTTT
