>Addgene plasmid #142586 | TFORF0284 | depositor partial sequence | sequence record 279897 | Barcode
GTGACTTAAGGTTTAACTGTGTTT
